Addgene plasmid #74072: pAL-pyk_NT
Purpose: pAL374 plasmid carrying the pyk (NT) sgRNA targeting the non-template strand of pyk, SpecR
Depositing lab: Timothy Lu. Depositing organization: Massachusetts Institute of Technology. Publication: Corynebacterium glutamicum Metabolic Engineering with CRISPR Interference (CRISPRi). Cleto S, Jensen JV, Wendisch VF, Lu TK. ACS Synth Biol. 2016 Feb 16. 10.1021/acssynbio.5b00216 PubMed 26829286.
Backbone
  Vector backbone: pAL374
  Vector type: Bacterial Expression, CRISPR
Growth in bacteria
  Bacterial resistance: Spectinomycin, 50 μg/mL
  Growth temperature: 37°C
  Growth strain: DH5alpha
  Copy number: Unknown
Gene/Insert
  Gene/Insert name: sgRNA pyk (NT)
  gRNA/shRNA sequence: pyk (NT)
  Species: Synthetic
  Promoter: ptac
  Cloning method: Gibson Cloning
  Sequencing primers: 5′ GGCAGCCATCGGAAGCTGTGG
Terms and licenses: Academic/Nonprofit Terms; Industry Terms: Not Available to Industry
How to cite: pAL-pyk_NT was a gift from Timothy Lu (Addgene plasmid # 74072 ; http://n2t.net/addgene:74072 ; RRID:Addgene_74072)
