[The description below was written by a language model from this plasmid's Addgene catalogue record and the feature table of its GenBank file.]
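Description:
pAL-pyk_NT is a 4,481 bp circular bacterial expression plasmid for CRISPR interference, built by Gibson cloning on the pAL374 backbone. It delivers a single guide RNA directed against pyk, with the "NT" designation indicating that the guide targets the non-template strand of the gene. The associated publication title places this work in the metabolic engineering of Corynebacterium glutamicum, so the plasmid is presumably meant to act in that organism, although the record lists only an E. coli cloning strain for propagation. The insert is recorded as synthetic and is expressed from the ptac promoter, a hybrid trp/lac promoter. The feature table annotates the 76 nt Streptococcus pyogenes Cas9 guide scaffold at the start of the sequence, but neither the promoter nor the targeting spacer is annotated as a separate feature.

Selection relies on the aadA gene, which encodes an aminoglycoside adenylyltransferase conferring resistance to spectinomycin and streptomycin; spectinomycin is the listed selection. The map also shows an incP origin of transfer, which would allow conjugative mobilisation when transfer functions are supplied in trans, and a lambda boxB element upstream of the resistance gene. No replication origin is annotated and the copy number is recorded as unknown, so the replicons that maintain the plasmid in E. coli or any other host are not stated. No Cas9 or dCas9 coding sequence appears in the feature table, so the nuclease-dead Cas9 needed for repression has to come from another construct or from the host strain. Together with that protein, the guide would be used to knock down pyk transcription rather than delete the gene.
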