LOCUS       Exported 4481 bp ds-DNA circular SYN 12-MAY-2021
DEFINITION  pAL374 plasmid carrying the pyk (NT) sgRNA targeting the
            non-template strand of pyk, SpecR.
ACCESSION   .
VERSION     .
KEYWORDS    pAL-pyk_NT
SOURCE      synthetic DNA construct
  ORGANISM  synthetic DNA construct
REFERENCE   1 (bases 1 to 4481)
  AUTHORS   Cleto S, Jensen JV, Wendisch VF, Lu TK
  TITLE     Corynebacterium glutamicum Metabolic Engineering with CRISPR
            Interference (CRISPRi).
  JOURNAL   ACS Synth Biol. 2016 Feb 16.
  PUBMED    26829286
REFERENCE   2 (bases 1 to 4481)
  AUTHORS   .
  TITLE     Direct Submission
  JOURNAL   Exported May 12, 2021 from SnapGene Server 1.1.58
            http://www.snapgene.com
FEATURES             Location/Qualifiers
     source          1..4481
                     /organism="synthetic DNA construct"
                     /mol_type="other DNA"
     misc_RNA        1..76
                     /label=gRNA scaffold
                     /note="guide RNA scaffold for the Streptococcus pyogenes
                     CRISPR/Cas9 system"
     oriT            2341..2450
                     /note="incP origin of transfer"
     protein_bind    3182..3196
                     /label=boxB
                     /bound_moiety="lambda-N peptide"
                     /note="lambda N peptide binding site consisting of an RNA
                     hairpin within the N-utliization (nut) site of the lambda
                     bacteriophage transcript (Tan and Frankel, 1995)"
     CDS             3316..4107
                     /codon_start=1
                     /gene="aadA"
                     /product="aminoglycoside adenylyltransferase (Murphy,
                     1985)"
                     /label=SmR
                     /note="confers resistance to spectinomycin and
                     streptomycin"
                     /translation="MREAVIAEVSTQLSEVVGVIERHLEPTLLAVHLYGSAVDGGLKPH
                     SDIDLLVTVTVRLDETTRQALINDLLETSASPGESEILRAVEVTIVVHDDIIPWRYPAK
                     RELQFGEWQRNDILAGIFEPATIDIDLAILLTKAREHSVALVGPAAEELFDPVPEQDLF
                     EALNETLTLWNSPPDWAGDERNVVLTLSRIWYSAVTGKIAPKDVAADWAMERLPAQYQP
                     VILEARQAYLGQEEDRLASRADQLEEFVHYVKGEITKVVGK"
ORIGIN
        1 gttttagagc tagaaatagc aagttaaaat aaggctagtc cgttatcaac ttgaaaaagt
       61 ggcaccgagt cggtgctttt ttatggaatt ggatccgtgg aagacatctg tcgaagacac
      121 cttgtggtcg aagacacctt gtctcttccc agaggcgtgg tcgcatacta atttgtaaac
      181 ggccatgacg aaatagtcgt acggaacaag gagccactag tctagaattc ggtgaggtta
      241 tggcggaggg ttgcgaggtc taggagaaca gaggaagtca tgctttgaag catataagct
      301 gccctgcccc tcaaggtttt cttcaagtga ggttttatct aactgcctaa cggcagggga
      361 accgtatatt gcttacggta tgagacccct taaacgtccg gatagtcacc gctcttcttt
      421 agctccgcga catgcctagc aaccgtggcg cgagagactc ctacctctgc ccctatttca
      481 gcccacgtgg gaactgtccc tgtctggaaa tactgatcgt tcaccatttg gctaatacgg
      541 gacttcgtag atcgtccttg agcctttttc ttacggtgcg tcttttcaag cttcgacctt
      601 tgtgcttgcg catatttgcc ctcggggtct gttttccagc gttgtgcggc tttttgtccg
      661 cctctgcgtc ccatcgtggc caaggctttc cgctcgctgc tggtggcttt acctggtgcg
      721 ttagagccgc tgtaggtctc gctcttggat tgggcgacat acccgcgcac gcgccttgcc
      781 atggtttggc ggtcgcgcat gggtggcatc tcgttgtcgc ggcctgcacc gccgtgggtg
      841 tgtgcgacgt tgtaggcgtg ctcataggcg tcgatgattg ctgcgtctgt caggcgttgg
      901 ccttgctggc gcaagcggtg gccagtctta agcgcatgtc taaaggctgt ttcgtcgcgt
      961 gctgcggttc cttggacaat ccagagcaca cgcacaccgt cgataagttc cgggtcatac
     1021 tggtcgagac caccggcgat ttccgcgtct acgtcctggg cgagtgcttt gaatgcttgg
     1081 gcttcttcac ggcgggtctt gaccgcgttg ataagttcgc ggccagagct gaattgctgg
     1141 cgtggggtgg ggttgaactg gtcgtgtcct gccatatccc ttacctgctt tatcaagtct
     1201 ccaaggcgca tcacccggtt gtgctgccta taccaacgat aagcggtagg ggctttgcct
     1261 gtgtagaacg ggttgcggct aaagcggtgg gaaaagtgcg ggtcatggtc taaaagctca
     1321 cccagcacac gcgtggttgc tgcaagaagc ttcatctgcg cagatttacc gttacggtca
     1381 gcgtagacag ggtcaataag ccatatgaac tgggctttgc cgttagttgg gttaataccc
     1441 acccaggctg gcccgacgct atgagtaatc agtgagcgca ccacgtcgcg gacgtacggg
     1501 tttaagtctg cggggtcacc gcctgcggta cctacttggt caacgtctac gaccaggacg
     1561 gcggcgtact gcttggtggt gagcatggcg tactcgcacc gtcctaaagc atcagtctcg
     1621 aagcgataca tacgcggcga gttcgtgccg tcagcgttgc gtcgataggc ctttttaaag
     1681 tctcgtgtga ctgaaccgtg gagtacatcg cggcctagat gatcgcgtaa aaggtcgcgg
     1741 tcactggcag atgctggggt gttgtccagt ccaccacggt cgcgctcgac gcgggtaggt
     1801 gttttagtgt gcgcattctg cgcatgagtc tgtaaactca tgaccgtgat ttctcccagg
     1861 tgtgtgctgg gtgataagcg aaagtcatcg ggttgccgcc cggtggcttt cttcgttttt
     1921 cattgtcttt ccctgactct aaatgacacc ggtgttattt actagccatg acacgcgaaa
     1981 aatatgcctt ttacctgcgg ttacaattcg cccttgctct agagatcgtg gcatcaccga
     2041 accgcgccgt gcgcgggtcg tcggtgagcc agagtttcag caggccgccc aggcggccca
     2101 ggtcgccatt gatgcgggcc agctcgcgga cgtgctcata gtccacgacg cccgtgattt
     2161 tgtagccctg gccgacggcc agcaggtagg ccgacaggct catgccggcc gccgccgcct
     2221 tttcctcaat cgctcttcgt tcgtctggaa ggcagtacac cttgataggt gggctgccct
     2281 tcctggttgg cttggtttca tcagccatcc gcttgccctc atctgttacg ccggcggtag
     2341 ccggccagcc tcgcagagca ggattcccgt tgagcaccgc caggtgcgaa taagggacag
     2401 tgaagaagga acacccgctc gcgggtgggc ctacttcacc tatcctgccc ggctgacgcc
     2461 gttggataca ccaaggaaag tctacacgaa ccctttggca aaatcctgta tatcgtgcga
     2521 aaaaggatgg atataccgaa aaaatcgcta taatgacccc gaagcagggt tatgcagcgg
     2581 aaaagcgctg cttccctgct gttttgtgga atatctaccg actggaaaca ggcaaatgca
     2641 ggaaattact gaactgaggg gacaggcgag agacgatgcc aaagagctac accgacgagc
     2701 tggccgagtg ggttgaatcc cgcgcggcca agaagcgccg gcgtgatgag gctgcggttg
     2761 cgttcctggc ggtgagggcg gatgtcgagg cggcgttagc gtccggctat gcgctcgtca
     2821 ccatttggga gcacatgcgg gaaacgggga aggtcaagtt ctcctacgag acgttccgct
     2881 cgcacgccag gcggcacatc aaggccaagc ccgccgatgt gcccgcaccg caggccaagg
     2941 ctgcggaacc cgcgccggca cccaagacgc cggagccacg gcggccgaag caggggggca
     3001 aggctgaaaa gccggccccc gctgcggccc cgaccggctt caccttcaac ccaacaccgg
     3061 acaaaaagga tcaattcgcc cttgcaacgc gtgctgagcg acataaatac cactggcggt
     3121 gatactgagc acatcagcag gacgcactga ccaccatgaa ggtgacgctc ttaaaaatta
     3181 agccctgaag aagggcagca ttcaaagcag aaggctttgg ggtgtgtgat acgaaacgaa
     3241 gcattggccg taagtgcgat tccggattag ctgccaatga agtactagat ccacggttag
     3301 cggaggaggc cccccatgag ggaagcggtg atcgccgaag tatcgactca actatcagag
     3361 gtagttggcg tcatcgagcg ccatctcgaa ccgacgttgc tggccgtaca tttgtacggc
     3421 tccgcagtgg atggcggcct gaagccacac agtgatattg atttgctggt tacggtgacc
     3481 gtaaggcttg atgaaacaac gcggcaagct ttgatcaacg accttttgga aacttcggct
     3541 tcccctggag agagcgagat tctccgcgct gtagaagtca ccattgttgt gcacgacgac
     3601 atcattccgt ggcgttatcc agctaagcgc gaactgcaat ttggagaatg gcagcgcaat
     3661 gacattcttg caggtatctt cgagccagcc acgatcgaca ttgatctggc tatcttgctg
     3721 acaaaagcaa gagaacatag cgttgccttg gtaggtccag cggcggagga actctttgat
     3781 ccggttcctg aacaggatct atttgaggcg ctaaatgaaa ccttaacgct atggaactcg
     3841 ccgcccgact gggctggcga tgagcgaaat gtagtgctta cgttgtcccg catttggtac
     3901 agcgcagtaa ccggcaaaat cgcgccgaag gatgtcgctg ccgactgggc aatggagcgc
     3961 ctgccggccc agtatcagcc cgtcatactt gaagctagac aggcttatct tggacaagaa
     4021 gaagatcgct tggcctcgcg cgcagatcag ttggaagaat ttgtccacta cgtgaaaggc
     4081 gagatcacca aggtagtcgg caaataattc gaaacgcgtt gcaagggcga attggaaggg
     4141 cgaattgtaa ccgcgtttca gctggcacga caggtttccc gactggaaag cgggcagtga
     4201 gcgcaacgca attaatgtaa gttagcgcga attgatctgg tttgacagct tatcatcgac
     4261 tgcacggtgc accaatgctt ctggcgtcag gcagccatcg gaagctgtgg tatggctgtg
     4321 caggtcgtaa atcactgcat aattcgtgtc gctcaaggcg cactcccgtt ctggataatg
     4381 ttttttgcgc cgacatcata acggttctgg caaatattct gaatgagctg tacaattaat
     4441 catcggctcg tataatgatt ccatctgcac tagccaccgc t
//
